Addgene plasmid #235800: pME_G_0_1_019_5C7SR
Purpose: 5' Connector 7 Short Reverse in the M1 position used to dictate position for lvl2 assembly
Depositing lab: Tobias Erb. Depositing organization: Max Planck Institute for Terrestrial Microbiology. Publication: A modular high-throughput approach for advancing synthetic biology in the chloroplast of Chlamydomonas. Inckemann RM, Chotel T, Burgis M, Brinkmann CK, Andreas L, Baumann J, Sharma P, Klose M, Barrett J, Ries F, Paczia N, Glatter T, Mackinder LCM, Willmund F, Erb TJ. Nat Plants. 2025 Nov;11(11):2332-2349. doi: 10.1038/s41477-025-02126-2. Epub 2025 Nov 3. PubMed 41184475.
Backbone
  Vector backbone: pME_Cp_UAV_GFP
  Backbone size w/o insert (bp): 2101
  Vector type: Synthetic Biology
Growth in bacteria
  Bacterial resistance: Chloramphenicol, 25 μg/mL
  Growth temperature: 37°C
  Growth strain: DH5alpha
  Copy number: High Copy
Gene/Insert
  Gene/Insert name: 5' Connector 7 Short Reverse
  Species: Synthetic
  Insert size (bp): 19
  Mutation: none
  Cloning method: Restriction Enzyme; 5′ cloning site BsaI (destroyed during cloning); 3′ cloning site BsaI (destroyed during cloning)
  Sequencing primers: 5′ CGTATCACGAGGCAGAATTTC; 3′ CCTGCATAACGCGAAGTAATC
Terms and licenses: Academic/Nonprofit Terms; Industry Terms: Not Available to Industry
Depositor comments: Please visit https://doi.org/10.1101/2024.05.08.593163 for bioRxiv preprint.
How to cite: pME_G_0_1_019_5C7SR was a gift from Tobias Erb (Addgene plasmid # 235800 ; http://n2t.net/addgene:235800 ; RRID:Addgene_235800)
