[The description below was written by a language model from this plasmid's Addgene catalogue record and pLannotate feature annotations shown in this document.]
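Description:
pME_G_0_1_019_5C7SR is a small synthetic-biology part plasmid from a modular cloning toolkit developed for engineering the chloroplast of Chlamydomonas. It is built on the pME_Cp_UAV_GFP acceptor backbone (about 2.1 kb) and carries a 19 bp synthetic insert, "5' Connector 7 Short Reverse". The insert was introduced through BsaI sites that were destroyed during cloning, which is typical of Golden Gate-style assembly. The backbone name suggests that a GFP dropout cassette is replaced when a part is inserted, but the record does not say so, and no GFP feature is annotated in the 2,120 nt sequence.

The plasmid is maintained in E. coli at high copy from a ColE1/pUC-type origin. It is selected with chloramphenicol through a cat gene driven by its native promoter and followed by the lambda t0 terminator. The cloning region lies between BioBrick prefix and suffix sequences and is insulated by a putative bacterial terminator upstream and a his operon terminator downstream, which limits transcriptional read-through into or out of the part. The connector itself is too short to be annotated, and the feature table shows no promoter, coding sequence or reporter in the payload.

According to the record, this connector occupies the M1 position and dictates placement during level 2 assembly. It therefore acts as a positional adapter that determines where a transcription unit sits when several units are combined into a multigene construct, rather than as an expressed element. The "Reverse" in the name may refer to orientation, though the record does not explain it.
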