Features (pLannotate 1.2.2; 8 found; start..end, strand, type, name):
     20..114     -  terminator     lambda t0 terminator: transcription terminator from phage lambda
    138..794     -  CDS            cat: CAT_ECOLX - Experimental evidence at protein level: Swiss-Prot protein existence level 1. This enzyme is an effector of chloramphenicol resistance in bacteria. From Escherichia coli. This protein is used as a marker in many commonly used cloning vectors, such as pACYC184.
    795..892     -  promoter       cat promoter: promoter of the E. coli cat gene encoding chloramphenicol acetyltransferase
    978..1021    -  terminator     bacterial terminator: putative bacterial transcription terminator
   1024..1045    +  misc_feature   BioBrick prefix: BioBrick prefix for parts that do not start with "ATG"
   1097..1116    +  misc_feature   BioBrick suffix: universal suffix for all parts
   1117..1174    +  terminator     his operon terminator: This putative transcriptin terminator from the E. coli his operon has a 2-bp deletion introduced during synthesis. Its efficiency has not been determined.
   1369..1957    -  rep_origin     ori: high-copy-number ColE1/pMB1/pBR322/pUC origin of replication
>Addgene plasmid #235800 | pME_G_0_1_019_5C7SR | addgene full sequence | sequence record 471426 | Addgene NGS Result
CTGACAGCTCGAGGCTTGGATTCTCACCAATAAAAAACGCCCGGCGGCAACCGAGCGTTCTGAACAAATC
CAGATGGAGTTCTGAGGTCATTACTGGATCTATCAACAGGAGTCCAAGCGAGCTCGATATCAAATTACGC
CCCGCCCTGCCACTCGTCGCAGTACTGTTGTAATTCATTAAGCATTCTGCCGACATGGAAGCCATCACAA
ACGGCATGATGAACCTGAATCGCCAGCGGCATCAGCACCTTGTCGCCTTGCGTATAATATTTGCCCATGG
TGAAAACGGGGGCGAAGAAGTTGTCCATATTGGCCACGTTTAAATCAAAACTGGTGAAACTCACCCAGGG
ATTGGCTGATACGAAAAACATATTCTCAATAAACCCTTTAGGGAAATAGGCCAGGTTTTCACCGTAACAC
GCCACATCTTGCGAATATATGTGTAGAAACTGCCGGAAATCGTCGTGGTATTCACTCCAGAGTGATGAAA
ACGTTTCAGTTTGCTCATGGAAAACGGTGTAACAAGGGTGAACACTATCCCATATCACCAGCTCACCGTC
TTTCATTGCCATACGAAATTCCGGATGAGCATTCATCAGGCGGGCAAGAATGTGAATAAAGGCCGGATAA
AACTTGTGCTTATTTTTCTTTACGGTCTTTAAAAAGGCCGTAATATCCAGCTGAACGGTCTGGTTATAGG
TACATTGAGCAACTGACTGAAATGCCTCAAAATGTTCTTTACGATGCCATTGGGATATATCAACGGTGGT
ATATCCAGTGATTTTTTTCTCCATTTTAGCTTCCTTAGCTCCTGAAAATCTCGATAACTCAAAAAATACG
CCCGGTAGTGATCTTATTTCATTATGGTGAAAGTTGGAACCTCTTACGTGCCCGATCAACTCGAGTGCCA
CCTGACGTCTAAGAAACCATTATTATCATGACATTAACCTATAAAAATAGGCGTATCACGAGGCAGAATT
TCAGATAAAAAAAATCCTTAGCTTTCGCTAAGGATGATTTCTGGAATTCGCGGCCGCTTCTAGAGCGATG
AGTGGTCTCGAACACGTCTCGAGCTGGAGTGAGACCACTCATCGCGACTAGTAGCGGCCGCTGCAGTCCG
GCAAAAAAGGGCAAGGTGTCACCACCCTGCCCTTTTTCTTTAAAACCGAAAAGATTACTTCGCGTTATGC
AGGCTTCCTCGCTCACTGACTCGCTGCGCTCGGTCGTTCGGCTGCGGCGAGCGGTATCAGCTCACTCAAA
GGCGGTAATACGGTTATCCACAGAATCAGGGGATAACGCAGGAAAGAACATGTGAGCAAAAGGCCAGCAA
AAGGCCAGGAACCGTAAAAAGGCCGCGTTGCTGGCGTTTTTCCACAGGCTCCGCCCCCCTGACGAGCATC
ACAAAAATCGACGCTCAAGTCAGAGGTGGCGAAACCCGACAGGACTATAAAGATACCAGGCGTTTCCCCC
TGGAAGCTCCCTCGTGCGCTCTCCTGTTCCGACCCTGCCGCTTACCGGATACCTGTCCGCCTTTCTCCCT
TCGGGAAGCGTGGCGCTTTCTCATAGCTCACGCTGTAGGTATCTCAGTTCGGTGTAGGTCGTTCGCTCCA
AGCTGGGCTGTGTGCACGAACCCCCCGTTCAGCCCGACCGCTGCGCCTTATCCGGTAACTATCGTCTTGA
GTCCAACCCGGTAAGACACGACTTATCGCCACTGGCAGCAGCCACTGGTAACAGGATTAGCAGAGCGAGG
TATGTAGGCGGTGCTACAGAGTTCTTGAAGTGGTGGCCTAACTACGGCTACACTAGAAGAACAGTATTTG
GTATCTGCGCTCTGCTGAAGCCAGTTACCTTCGGAAAAAGAGTTGGTAGCTCTTGATCCGGCAAACAAAC
CACCGCTGGTAGCGGTGGTTTTTTTGTTTGCAAGCAGCAGATTACGCGCAGAAAAAAAGGATCTCAAGAA
GATCCTTTGATCTTTTCTACGGGGTCTGACGCTCAGTGGAACGAAAACTCACGTTAAGGGATTTTGGTCA
TGAGATTATCAAAAAGGATCTTCACCTAGATCCTTTTAAATTAAAAATGAAGTTTTAAATCAATCTAAAG
TATATATGAGTAAACTTGGT
